>Addgene plasmid #48524 | pFUSB4_GCTA | depositor full sequence | sequence record 70224 | Full Sequence
ATGTTTTCCCAGTCACGACGTTGTAAAACGACGGCCAGTCTTAAGCGTCTCATGGCCTGACCCCGGACCA
AGTGGTGGCCTATCGCCAGCAACAATGGCGGCAAGCAAGCGCTCGAAACGGTGCAGCGGCTGTTGCCGGT
GCTGTGCCAGGACCATGGCCTGACTCCGGACCAAGTGGTGGCTATCGCCAGCCACGATGGCGGCAAGCAA
GCGCTCGAAACGGTGCAGCGGCTGTTGCCGGTGCTGTGCCAGGACCATGGCCTGACCCCGGACCAAGTGG
TGGCTATCGCCAGCAACGGTGGCGGCAAGCAAGCGCTCGAAACGGTGCAGCGGCTGTTGCCGGTGCTGTG
CCAGGACCATGGCCTGACCCCGGACCAAGTGGTGGCTATCGCCAGCAACATTGGCGGCAAGCAAGCGCTC
GAAACGGTGCAGCGGCTGTTGCCGGTGCTGTGCCAGGACCATGGCCTGACCCCGGACCAAGTGGTGGCTA
TCGAGACGTCTAGACCAGCCAGGACAGAAATGCCTCGACTTCGCTGCTACCCAAGGTTGCCGGGTGACGC
ACACCGTGGAAACGGATGAAGGCACGAACCCAGTGGACATAAGCCTGTTCGGTTCGTAAGCTGTAATGCA
AGTAGCGTATGCGCTCACGCAACTGGTCCAGAACCTTGACCGAACGCAGCGGTGGTAACGGCGCAGTGGC
GGTTTTCATGGCTTGTTATGACTGTTTTTTTGGGGTACAGTCTATGCCTCGGGCATCCAAGCAGCAAGCG
CGTTACGCCGTGGGTCGATGTTTGATGTTATGGAGCAGCAACGATGTTACGCAGCAGGGCAGTCGCCCTA
AAACAAAGTTAAACATTATGAGGGAAGCGGTGATCGCCGAAGTATCGACTCAACTATCAGAGGTAGTTGG
CGTCATCGAGCGCCATCTCGAACCGACGTTGCTGGCCGTACATTTGTACGGCTCCGCAGTGGATGGCGGC
CTGAAGCCACACAGTGATATTGATTTGCTGGTTACGGTGACCGTAAGGCTTGATGAAACAACGCGGCGAG
CTTTGATCAACGACCTTTTGGAAACTTCGGCTTCCCCTGGAGAGAGCGAGATTCTCCGCGCTGTAGAAGT
CACCATTGTTGTGCACGACGACATCATTCCGTGGCGTTATCCAGCTAAGCGCGAACTGCAATTTGGAGAA
TGGCAGCGCAATGACATTCTTGCAGGTATCTTCGAGCCAGCCACGATCGACATTGATCTGGCTATCTTGC
TGACAAAAGCAAGAGAACATAGCGTTGCCTTGGTAGGTCCAGCGGCGGAGGAACTCTTTGATCCGGTTCC
TGAACAGGATCTATTTGAGGCGCTAAATGAAACCTTAACGCTATGGAACTCGCCGCCCGACTGGGCTGGC
GATGAGCGAAATGTAGTGCTTACGTTGTCCCGCATTTGGTACAGCGCAGTAACCGGCAAAATCGCGCCGA
AGGATGTCGCTGCCGACTGGGCAATGGAGCGCCTGCCGGCCCAGTATCAGCCCGTCATACTTGAAGCTAG
ACAGGCTTATCTTGGACAAGAAGAAGATCGCTTGGCCTCGCGCGCAGATCAGTTGGAAGAATTTGTCCAC
TACGTGAAAGGCGAGATCACCAAGGTAGTCGGCAAATAACCCTCGAGCCACCCATGACCAAAATCCCTTA
ACGTGAGTTACGCGTCGTTCCACTGAGCGTCAGACCCCGTAGAAAAGATCAAAGGATCTTCTTGAGATCC
TTTTTTTCTGCGCGTAATCTGCTGCTTGCAAACAAAAAAACCACCGCTACCAGCGGTGGTTTGTTTGCCG
GATCAAGAGCTACCAACTCTTTTTCCGAAGGTAACTGGCTTCAGCAGAGCGCAGATACCAAATACTGTCC
TTCTAGTGTAGCCGTAGTTAGGCCACCACTTCAAGAACTCTGTAGCACCGCCTACATACCTCGCTCTGCT
AATCCTGTTACCAGTGGCTGCTGCCAGTGGCGATAAGTCGTGTCTTACCGGGTTGGACTCAAGACGATAG
TTACCGGATAAGGCGCAGCGGTCGGGCTGAACGGGGGGTTCGTGCACACAGCCCAGCTTGGAGCGAACGA
CCTACACCGAACTGAGATACCTACAGCGTGAGCATTGAGAAAGCGCCACGCTTCCCGAAGGGAGAAAGGC
GGACAGGTATCCGGTAAGCGGCAGGGTCGGAACAGGAGAGCGCACGAGGGAGCTTCCAGGGGGAAACGCC
TGGTATCTTTATAGTCCTGTCGGGTTTCGCCACCTCTGACTTGAGCGTCGATTTTTGTGATGCTCGTCAG
GGGGGCGGAGCCTATGGAAAAACGCCAGCAACGCGGCCTTTTTACGGTTCCTGGCCTTTTGCTGGCCTTT
TGCTCACATGTTCTTTCCTGCGTTATCCCCTGATTCTGTGGATAACCGTATTACCGCCTTTGAGTGAGCT
GATACCGCTCGCCGCAGCCGAACGACCGAGCGCAGCGAGTCAGTGAGCGAGGAAGCGGAAGAGCGCCCAA
TACGCAAACCGCCTCTCCCCGCGCGTTGGCCGATTCATTAATGCAGCTGGCACGACAGGTTTCCCGACTG
GAAAGCGGGCAGTGAGCGCAACGCAATTAATACGCGTACCGCTAGCCAGGAAGAGTTTGTAGAAACGCAA
AAAGGCCATCCGTCAGGATGGCCTTCTGCTTAGTTTGATGCCTGGCAGTTTATGGCGGGCGTCCTGCCCG
CCACCCTCCGGGCCGTTGCTTCACAACGTTCAAATCCGCTCCCGGCGGATTTGTCCTACTCAGGAGAGCG
TTCACCGACAAACAACAGATAAAACGAAAGGCCCAGTCTTCCGACTGAGCCTTTCGTTTTATTTGATGCC
TGGCAGTTCCCTACTCTCGCGTTAACGCTAGCATGG
Features (pLannotate 1.2.2; 8 found; start..end, strand, type, name):
      3..39      -  CDS            lacZα (fragment): LacZα fragment of β-galactosidase; lacZ fragment
    596..619     +  promoter       Pc promoter (fragment): intI1 (promoter lies within the coding sequence); class 1 integron promoter
    795..851     +  CDS            GmR (fragment): gentamycin acetyltransferase; aacC1; confers resistance to gentamycin
    858..1649    +  CDS            SmR: aminoglycoside adenylyltransferase (Murphy, 1985); aadA; confers resistance to spectinomycin and streptomycin
   1742..2330    +  rep_origin     ori: high-copy-number ColE1/pMB1/pBR322/pUC origin of replication
   2513..2605    +  CDS            lacI (fragment): lac repressor; lacI; The lac repressor binds to the lac operator to inhibit transcription in E. coli. This inhibition can be relieved by adding lactose or isopropyl-β-D-thiogalactopyranoside (IPTG).
   2660..2687    -  terminator     rrnB T2 terminator: transcription terminator T2 from the E. coli rrnB gene
   2819..2862    +  terminator     rrnB T1 terminator: Escherichia coli rrnB; transcription terminator T1 from the E. coli rrnB gene
