[The description below was written by a language model from this plasmid's Addgene catalogue record and pLannotate feature annotations shown in this document.]
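Description:
pFUSB4_GCTA is a small (about 2.9 kb) bacterial intermediate plasmid from a Golden Gate TALEN assembly system. It is built on the pFUS_B4 array vector and carries a pre-assembled block of four synthetic TAL effector repeats. The repeat-variable diresidues are recorded as NN HD NG NI, which by the standard TALE code recognise G, C, T and A respectively, hence the "GCTA" in the name. Although catalogued under mammalian expression and TALEN vector types, the annotated features show no eukaryotic promoter, nuclease domain or polyadenylation signal. The plasmid is therefore best understood as a cloning module rather than an expression construct in its own right.

The plasmid is propagated in E. coli from a high-copy ColE1/pUC-type origin. Selection is with spectinomycin, through an aadA (SmR) aminoglycoside adenylyltransferase gene. Upstream of aadA lie fragments of a class 1 integron Pc promoter and a gentamicin acetyltransferase gene, which look like remnants of the integron-derived resistance cassette. Short lacZα and lacI fragments and the rrnB T1 and T2 terminators flank the cloning region. The small lacZα remnant is consistent with a screening cassette having been replaced by the repeat array during Golden Gate assembly, although the record does not state this. The automated feature table does not annotate the TALE repeats themselves, which presumably occupy the unannotated stretch near the start of the sequence.

The associated work describes a simplified 15-RVD GoldyTALEN design for in vivo genome engineering. A pre-made four-repeat module such as this one would serve as a library component, combined with other repeat arrays in a final Golden Gate step to build a full-length TALEN in a destination expression backbone.
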