Addgene plasmid #48524: pFUSB4_GCTA
Depositing lab: Stephen Ekker. Depositing organization: Mayo Foundation for Medical Education and Research. Publication: High Efficiency In Vivo Genome Engineering with a Simplified 15-RVD GoldyTALEN Design. Ma AC, Lee HB, Clark KJ, Ekker SC. PLoS One. 2013 May 29;8(5):e65259. doi: 10.1371/journal.pone.0065259. Print 2013. PubMed 23734242.
Backbone
  Vector backbone: pFUS_B4
  Vector type: Mammalian Expression, TALEN
Growth in bacteria
  Bacterial resistance: Spectinomycin, 50 μg/mL
  Growth temperature: 37°C
  Growth strain: Top10
  Copy number: Unknown
Gene/Insert
  Gene/Insert name: RVD sequence: NN HD NG NI
  Species: Synthetic
  Cloning method: Unknown
  Sequencing primers: 5′ ttgatgcctggcagttccct; 3′ cgaaccgaacaggcttatgt
Terms and licenses: Academic/Nonprofit Terms; Industry Terms: Not Available to Industry
Depositor comments: Plasmid was created using Golden Gate cloning.
How to cite: pFUSB4_GCTA was a gift from Stephen Ekker (Addgene plasmid # 48524 ; http://n2t.net/addgene:48524 ; RRID:Addgene_48524)
