>Addgene plasmid #48524 | pFUSB4_GCTA | addgene partial sequence | sequence record 70921 | pCR8_F1 5'-ttgatgcctggcagttccct-3'
TCACGACGTTGTAAAACGACGGCCAGTCTTAAGCGTCTCATGGCCTGACCCCGGACCAAGTGGTGGCTAT
CGCCAGCAACAATGGCGGCAAGCAAGCGCTCGAAACGGTGCAGCGGCTGTTGCCGGTGCTGTGCCAGGAC
CATGGCCTGACTCCGGACCAAGTGGTGGCTATCGCCAGCCACGATGGCGGCAAGCAAGCGCTCGAAACGG
TGCAGCGGCTGTTGCCGGTGCTGTGCCAGGACCATGGCCTGACCCCGGACCAAGTGGTGGCTATCGCCAG
CAACGGTGGCGGCAAGCAAGCGCTCGAAACGGTGCAGCGGCTGTTGCCGGTGCTGTGCCAGGACCATGGC
CTGACCCCGGACCAAGTGGTGGCTATCGCCAGCAACATTGGCGGCAAGCAAGCGCTCGAAACGGTGCAGC
GGCTGTTGCCGGTGCTGTGCCAGGACCATGGCCTGACCCCGGACCAAGTGGTGGCTATCGAGACGTCTAG
ACCAGCCAGGACAGAAATGCCTCGACTTCGCTGCTACCCAAGGTTGCCGGGTGACGCACACCGTGGAAAC
GGATGAAGGCACGAACCCAGTGGACATAAGCCTGTTCGGTTCGTAAGCTGTAATGCAAGTAGCGTATGCG
CTCACGCAACTGGTCCAGAACCTTGACCGAACGCAGCGGTGGTAACGGCGCAGTGGCGGTTTTCATGGCT
TGTTATGACTGTTTTTTTGGGGTACAGTCTATGCCTCGGGCATCCAAGCAGCAAGCGCGTTACGCCGTGG
GTCGATGTTTGATGTTATGGAGCAGCAACGATGTTACGCAGCAGGGCAGTCGCCCTAAAACAAAGTTAAA
CATTATGAGGGAAGCGGTGATCGCCGAAGTATCGACTCAACTATCAGA
